Addgene plasmid #144887: TFORF3411
Purpose: Lentiviral vector for overexpressing transcription factor ORFs with unique 24-bp barcodes. Barcodes facilitate identification of transcription factors in pooled screens.
Depositing lab: Feng Zhang. Depositing organization: Broad Institute. Publication: A transcription factor atlas of directed differentiation. Joung J, Ma S, Tay T, Geiger-Schuller KR, Kirchgatterer PC, Verdine VK, Guo B, Arias-Garcia MA, Allen WE, Singh A, Kuksenko O, Abudayyeh OO, Gootenberg JS, Fu Z, Macrae RK, Buenrostro JD, Regev A, Zhang F. Cell. 2023 Jan 5;186(1):209-229.e26. doi: 10.1016/j.cell.2022.11.026. PubMed 36608654.
Backbone
  Vector backbone: pLX_TRC317
  Backbone manufacturer: Broad Institute Genetic Perturbation Platform
  Backbone size w/o insert (bp): 8264
  Vector type: Mammalian Expression, Lentiviral
  Selectable markers: Puromycin
Growth in bacteria
  Bacterial resistance: Ampicillin, 100 μg/mL
  Growth temperature: 37°C
  Growth strain: NEB Stable
  Copy number: High Copy
Gene/Insert
  Gene/Insert name: CRTC2
  Species: H. sapiens (human)
  Insert size (bp): 2285
  Entrez Gene: CRTC2 (a.k.a. TORC-2, TORC2)
  Promoter: EF1a
  Tag / fusion protein: V5 (C terminal on insert)
  Cloning method: Gateway Cloning
  Sequencing primers: 5′ GGGTGGAGACTGAAGTTAGGCCAG; 3′ CACATAGCGTAAAAGGAGCAACATAG
Resource information
  A portion of this plasmid was derived from a plasmid made by: Broad Institute Genetic Perturbation Platform
Terms and licenses: Academic/Nonprofit Terms; Industry Terms: Not Available to Industry
Depositor comments: NM_181715.2 Please test multiple small colonies in case of plasmid recombination. To make this collection available in a timely manner, a portion of this collection was not fully sequenced by Addgene. If an Addgene verified full plasmid sequence is not available, please contact us prior to placing an order to request the full sequence.
How to cite: TFORF3411 was a gift from Feng Zhang (Addgene plasmid # 144887 ; http://n2t.net/addgene:144887 ; RRID:Addgene_144887)
