[The description below was written by a language model from this plasmid's Addgene catalogue record and pLannotate feature annotations shown in this document.]
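Description:
TFORF3411 is a lentiviral mammalian expression plasmid built on the pLX_TRC317 backbone, carrying the human CRTC2 open reading frame (also known as TORC2), a transcriptional coactivator of CREB1. It belongs to a barcoded collection of transcription factor ORFs in which each clone carries a unique 24-bp barcode, so that the factor delivered to a cell can be identified in pooled overexpression screens. The feature table does not annotate the barcode, so its position is not stated in the record. In bacteria the plasmid is maintained through a high-copy ColE1/pUC-type origin with ampicillin resistance, and an f1 origin is also present. The depositor notes that the plasmid can recombine, as is common for LTR-containing vectors.

The viral portion follows a third-generation, self-inactivating design. An RSV promoter drives a truncated HIV-1 5' LTR, followed by the Ψ packaging signal, a gag fragment, the RRE for Rev-dependent export and a cPPT/CTS, and the cassette ends in a ΔU3 3' LTR with a downstream SV40 polyadenylation signal. Within this unit, an SV40 promoter expresses puromycin N-acetyltransferase for selecting transduced cells. A separate EF-1α promoter drives CRTC2. The ORF was inserted by Gateway cloning and is flanked by attB1 and attB2 sites, with a V5 epitope tag following attB2 to give a C-terminal fusion for detection. A WPRE downstream enhances transcript expression. Small annotated fragments such as the U6 promoter, lacZα, lacI and small t antigen appear to be backbone remnants rather than functional parts. The construct is intended for stable CRTC2 overexpression, for example in directed-differentiation screens.
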