Features (pLannotate 1.2.2; 34 found; start..end, strand, type, name):
      5..231     +  promoter       RSV promoter: Rous sarcoma virus enhancer/promoter
    232..412     +  LTR            5' LTR (truncated): truncated 5' long terminal repeat (LTR) from HIV-1
    459..584     +  misc_feature   HIV-1 Ψ: packaging signal of human immunodeficiency virus type 1
    568..931     +  CDS            HIV-1 gag (fragment): gag protein from human immunodeficiency virus 1; gag
   1077..1310    +  misc_feature   RRE: The Rev response element (RRE) of HIV-1 allows for Rev-dependent mRNA export from the nucleus to the cytoplasm.
   1687..1713    +  CDS            Rev (fragment): human immunodeficiency virus 1 (HIV-1) Rev protein; rev; enhances nuclear export of unspliced and incompletely spliced viral mRNAs
   1720..1743    +  promoter       SV40 promoter (fragment): SV40 early promoter
   1744..1815    +  promoter       SV40 promoter (fragment): SV40 enhancer and early promoter
   1839..1974    +  rep_origin     SV40 ori: SV40 origin of replication
   2020..2616    +  CDS            PuroR (fragment): puromycin N-acetyltransferase; pac from Streptomyces; confers resistance to puromycin
   2665..2782    +  misc_feature   cPPT/CTS: central polypurine tract and central termination sequence of HIV-1
   2847..2913    +  CDS            small t antigen (fragment): SV40 (simian virus 40) small t antigen
   2920..4098    +  promoter       EF-1α promoter: strong constitutive promoter for human elongation factor EF-1α
   4119..4136    +  protein_bind   attB1 (fragment): mutant version of attB; core recombination site for the Gateway® BP reaction BP Clonase™
   4142..6220    +  CDS            CRTC2: CRTC2_HUMAN - Also known as TORC2. Experimental evidence at protein level: Swiss-Prot protein existence level 1. Transcriptional coactivator for CREB1 which activates transcription through both consensus and variant cAMP response element (CRE) sites. Acts as a coactivator, in the SIK/TORC signaling pathway, being active when dephosphorylated and acts independently of CREB1 'Ser-133' phosphorylation. Enhances the interaction of CREB1 with TAF4. Regulates gluconeogenesis as a component of the LKB1/AMPK/TORC2 signaling pathway. Regulates the expression of specific genes such as the steroidogenic
   6223..6246    -  protein_bind   attB2: mutant version of attB; recombination site for the Gateway® BP reaction BP Clonase™
   6254..6295    +  CDS            V5 tag: epitope tag from simian virus 5
   6311..6364    +  promoter       U6 promoter (fragment): RNA polymerase III promoter for human U6 snRNA
   6406..6994    +  misc_feature   WPRE: woodchuck hepatitis virus posttranscriptional regulatory element
   7045..7064    +  misc_feature   cPPT/CTS (fragment): central polypurine tract and central termination sequence of HIV-1
   7066..7299    +  LTR            3' LTR (ΔU3): self-inactivating 3' long terminal repeat (LTR) from HIV-1
   7377..7498    +  polyA_signal   SV40 poly(A) signal: SV40 polyadenylation signal
   7538..7673    +  rep_origin     SV40 ori: SV40 origin of replication
   7694..7712    -  promoter       T7 promoter: promoter for bacteriophage T7 RNA polymerase
   7720..7875    +  CDS            lacZα (fragment): LacZα fragment of β-galactosidase; lacZ fragment
   7880..8308    +  rep_origin     f1 ori (sequence partly withheld): f1 bacteriophage origin of replication; arrow indicates direction of (+) strand synthesis
   8361..8465    +  promoter       AmpR promoter: bla
   8466..9326    +  CDS            AmpR: β-lactamase; bla; confers resistance to ampicillin, carbenicillin, and related antibiotics
   9497..10085   +  rep_origin     ori: high-copy-number ColE1/pMB1/pBR322/pUC origin of replication
  10268..10360   +  CDS            lacI (fragment): lac repressor; lacI; The lac repressor binds to the lac operator to inhibit transcription in E. coli. This inhibition can be relieved by adding lactose or isopropyl-β-D-thiogalactopyranoside (IPTG).
  10373..10394   +  protein_bind   CAP binding site: CAP binding activates transcription in the presence of cAMP. E. coli catabolite activator protein
  10409..10439   +  promoter       lac promoter: promoter for the E. coli lac operon
  10447..10463   +  protein_bind   lac operator: The lac repressor binds to the lac operator to inhibit transcription in E. coli. This inhibition can be relieved by adding lactose or isopropyl-β-D-thiogalactopyranoside (IPTG). lac repressor encoded by lacI
  10508..10526   +  promoter       T3 promoter: promoter for bacteriophage T3 RNA polymerase
>Addgene plasmid #144887 | TFORF3411 | addgene full sequence | sequence record 404458 | Addgene NGS Result
TTAATGTAGTCTTATGCAATACTCTTGTAGTCTTGCAACATGGTAACGATGAGTTAGCAACATGCCTTAC
AAGGAGAGAAAAAGCACCGTGCATGCCGATTGGTGGAAGTAAGGTGGTACGATCGTGCCTTATTAGGAAG
GCAACAGACGGGTCTGACATGGATTGGACGAACCACTGAATTGCCGCATTGCAGAGATATTGTATTTAAG
TGCCTAGCTCGATACATAAACGGGTCTCTCTGGTTAGACCAGATCTGAGCCTGGGAGCTCTCTGGCTAAC
TAGGGAACCCACTGCTTAAGCCTCAATAAAGCTTGCCTTGAGTGCTTCAAGTAGTGTGTGCCCGTCTGTT
GTGTGACTCTGGTAACTAGAGATCCCTCAGACCCTTTTAGTCAGTGTGGAAAATCTCTAGCAGTGGCGCC
CGAACAGGGACTTGAAAGCGAAAGGGAAACCAGAGGAGCTCTCTCGACGCAGGACTCGGCTTGCTGAAGC
GCGCACGGCAAGAGGCGAGGGGCGGCGACTGGTGAGTACGCCAAAAATTTTGACTAGCGGAGGCTAGAAG
GAGAGAGATGGGTGCGAGAGCGTCAGTATTAAGCGGGGGAGAATTAGATCGCGATGGGAAAAAATTCGGT
TAAGGCCAGGGGGAAAGAAAAAATATAAATTAAAACATATAGTATGGGCAAGCAGGGAGCTAGAACGATT
CGCAGTTAATCCTGGCCTGTTAGAAACATCAGAAGGCTGTAGACAAATACTGGGACAGCTACAACCATCC
CTTCAGACAGGATCAGAAGAACTTAGATCATTATATAATACAGTAGCAACCCTCTATTGTGTGCATCAAA
GGATAGAGATAAAAGACACCAAGGAAGCTTTAGACAAGATAGAGGAAGAGCAAAACAAAAGTAAGACCAC
CGCACAGCAAGCGGCCGCTGATCTTCAGACCTGGAGGAGGAGATATGAGGGACAATTGGAGAAGTGAATT
ATATAAATATAAAGTAGTAAAAATTGAACCATTAGGAGTAGCACCCACCAAGGCAAAGAGAAGAGTGGTG
CAGAGAGAAAAAAGAGCAGTGGGAATAGGAGCTTTGTTCCTTGGGTTCTTGGGAGCAGCAGGAAGCACTA
TGGGCGCAGCGTCAATGACGCTGACGGTACAGGCCAGACAATTATTGTCTGGTATAGTGCAGCAGCAGAA
CAATTTGCTGAGGGCTATTGAGGCGCAACAGCATCTGTTGCAACTCACAGTCTGGGGCATCAAGCAGCTC
CAGGCAAGAATCCTGGCTGTGGAAAGATACCTAAAGGATCAACAGCTCCTGGGGATTTGGGGTTGCTCTG
GAAAACTCATTTGCACCACTGCTGTGCCTTGGAATGCTAGTTGGAGTAATAAATCTCTGGAACAGATTTG
GAATCACACGACCTGGATGGAGTGGGACAGAGAAATTAACAATTACACAAGCTTAATACACTCCTTAATT
GAAGAATCGCAAAACCAGCAAGAAAAGAATGAACAAGAATTATTGGAATTAGATAAATGGGCAAGTTTGT
GGAATTGGTTTAACATAACAAATTGGCTGTGGTATATAAAATTATTCATAATGATAGTAGGAGGCTTGGT
AGGTTTAAGAATAGTTTTTGCTGTACTTTCTATAGTGAATAGAGTTAGGCAGGGATATTCACCATTATCG
TTTCAGACCCACCTCCCAACCCCGAGGGGACCCATGCATTGCATCTCAATTAGTCAGCAACCAGGTGTGG
AAAGTCCCCAGGCTCCCCAGCAGGCAGAAGTATGCAAAGCATGCGTCTCAATTAGTCAGCAACCATAGTC
CCGCCCCTAACTCCGCCCATCCCGCCCCTAACTCCGCCCAGTTCCGCCCATTCTCCGCCCCATGGCTGAC
TAATTTTTTTTATTTATGCAGAGGCCGAGGCCGCCTCGGCCTCTGAGCTATTCCAGAAGTAGTGAGGAGG
CTTTTTTGGAGGCCTAGGCTTTTGCAAAAAGCTTTCTAGAGGTACCACCGGAGCTTACCATGACCGAGTA
CAAGCCCACGGTGCGCCTCGCCACCCGCGACGACGTCCCCAGGGCCGTACGCACCCTCGCCGCCGCGTTC
GCCGACTACCCCGCCACGCGCCACACCGTCGATCCGGACCGCCACATCGAGCGGGTCACCGAGCTGCAAG
AACTCTTCCTCACGCGCGTCGGGCTCGACATCGGCAAGGTGTGGGTCGCGGACGACGGCGCCGCCGTGGC
GGTCTGGACCACGCCGGAGAGCGTCGAAGCGGGGGCGGTGTTCGCCGAGATCGGCCCGCGCATGGCCGAG
TTGAGCGGTTCCCGGCTGGCCGCGCAGCAACAGATGGAAGGCCTCCTGGCGCCGCACCGGCCCAAGGAGC
CCGCGTGGTTCCTGGCCACCGTCGGCGTCTCGCCCGACCACCAGGGCAAGGGTCTGGGCAGCGCCGTCGT
GCTCCCCGGAGTGGAGGCGGCCGAGCGCGCCGGGGTGCCCGCCTTCCTGGAGACCTCCGCGCCCCGCAAC
CTCCCCTTCTACGAGCGGCTCGGCTTCACCGTCACCGCCGACGTCGAGGTGCCCGAAGGACCGCGCACCT
GGTGCATGACCCGCAAGCCCGGTGCCAGTTAACGAATTCTAGATCTTGAGACAAATGGCAGTATTCATCC
ACAATTTTAAAAGAAAAGGGGGGATTGGGGGGTACAGTGCAGGGGAAAGAATAGTAGACATAATAGCAAC
AGACATACAAACTAAAGAATTACAAAAACAAATTACAAAAATTCAAAATTTTCGGGTTTATTACAGGGAC
AGCAGAGATCCACTTTGGCGCCGGCTCGAGGCCTGCAGGTGCAAAGATGGATAAAGTTTTAAACAGAGAG
GAATCTTTGCAGCTAATGGACCTTCTAGGTCTTGAAAGGAGTGGGAATTGGCTCCGGTGCCCGTCAGTGG
GCAGAGCGCACATCGCCCACAGTCCCCGAGAAGTTGGGGGGAGGGGTCGGCAATTGAACCGGTGCCTAGA
GAAGGTGGCGCGGGGTAAACTGGGAAAGTGATGTCGTGTACTGGCTCCGCCTTTTTCCCGAGGGTGGGGG
AGAACCGTATATAAGTGCAGTAGTCGCCGTGAACGTTCTTTTTCGCAACGGGTTTGCCGCCAGAACACAG
GTAAGTGCCGTGTGTGGTTCCCGCGGGCCTGGCCTCTTTACGGGTTATGGCCCTTGCGTGCCTTGAATTA
CTTCCACCTGGCTGCAGTACGTGATTCTTGATCCCGAGCTTCGGGTTGGAAGTGGGTGGGAGAGTTCGAG
GCCTTGCGCTTAAGGAGCCCCTTCGCCTCGTGCTTGAGTTGAGGCCTGGCCTGGGCGCTGGGGCCGCCGC
GTGCGAATCTGGTGGCACCTTCGCGCCTGTCTCGCTGCTTTCGATAAGTCTCTAGCCATTTAAAATTTTT
GATGACCTGCTGCGACGCTTTTTTTCTGGCAAGATAGTCTTGTAAATGCGGGCCAAGATCTGCACACTGG
TATTTCGGTTTTTGGGGCCGCGGGCGGCGACGGGGCCCGTGCGTCCCAGCGCACATGTTCGGCGAGGCGG
GGCCTGCGAGCGCGGCCACCGAGAATCGGACGGGGGTAGTCTCAAGCTGGCCGGCCTGCTCTGGTGCCTG
GCCTCGCGCCGCCGTGTATCGCCCCGCCCTGGGCGGCAAGGCTGGCCCGGTCGGCACCAGTTGCGTGAGC
GGAAAGATGGCCGCTTCCCGGCCCTGCTGCAGGGAGCTCAAAATGGAGGACGCGGCGCTCGGGAGAGCGG
GCGGGTGAGTCACCCACACAAAGGAAAAGGGCCTTTCCGTCCTCAGCCGTCGCTTCATGTGACTCCACGG
AGTACCGGGCGCCGTCCAGGCACCTCGATTAGTTCTCGAGCTTTTGGAGTACGTCGTCTTTAGGTTGGGG
GGAGGGGTTTTATGCGATGGAGTTTCCCCACACTGAGTGGGTGGAGACTGAAGTTAGGCCAGCTTGGCAC
TTGATGTAATTCTCCTTGGAATTTGCCCTTTTTGAGTTTGGATCTTGGTTCATTCTCAAGCCTCAGACAG
TGGTTCAAAGTTTTTTTCTTCCATTTCAGGTGTCGTGAGGCTAGCATCGATTGATCAACAAGTTTGTACA
AAAAAGTTGGCATGGCGACGTCGGGGGCGAACGGGCCTGGTTCGGCCACGGCCTCGGCTTCCAATCCGCG
CAAATTTAGTGAGAAGATTGCGCTGCAGAAGCAGCGTCAGGCCGAGGAGACGGCGGCCTTCGAGGAGGTG
ATGATGGACATCGGCTCCACCCGGTTACAGGCCCAAAAACTGCGACTGGCATACACAAGGAGCTCTCATT
ATGGTGGGTCTCTGCCCAATGTTAACCAGATTGGCTCTGGCCTGGCCGAGTTCCAGAGCCCCCTCCACTC
ACCTTTGGATTCATCTCGGAGCACTCGGCACCATGGGCTGGTGGAACGGGTGCAGCGAGATCCTCGAAGA
ATGGTGTCCCCACTTCGCCGATACACCCGCCACATTGACAGCTCTCCCTATAGTCCTGCCTACTTATCTC
CTCCCCCAGAGTCTAGCTGGCGAAGGACGATGGCCTGGGGCAATTTCCCTGCAGAGAAGGGGCAGTTGTT
TCGACTACCATCTGCACTTAACAGGACAAGCTCTGACTCTGCCCTTCATACAAGTGTGATGAACCCCAGT
CCCCAGGATACCTACCCAGGCCCCACACCTCCCAGCATCCTGCCCAGCCGACGTGGGGGTATTCTGGATG
GTGAAATGGACCCCAAAGTACCTGCTATTGAGGAGAACTTGCTAGATGACAAGCATTTGCTGAAGCCATG
GGATGCTAAGAAGCTATCCTCATCCTCTTCCCGACCTCGGTCCTGTGAAGTCCCTGGAATTAACATCTTT
CCATCTCCTGACCAGCCTGCCAATGTGCCTGTCCTCCCACCTGCCATGAACACGGGGGGCTCCCTACCTG
ACCTCACCAACCTGCACTTTCCCCCACCACTGCCCACCCCCCTGGACCCTGAAGAGACAGCCTACCCTAG
CCTGAGTGGGGGCAACAGTACCTCCAATTTGACCCACACCATGACTCACCTGGGCATCAGCAGGGGCATG
GGCCTGGGCCCAGGCTATGATGCACCAGGACTTCATTCACCTCTCAGCCACCCATCCCTGCAGTCCTCCC
TAAGCAATCCCAACCTCCAGGCTTCCCTGAGCAGTCCTCAGCCCCAGCTTCAGGGCTCCCACAGCCACCC
CTCTCTGCCTGCCTCCTCCTTGGCCCGCCATGTACTGCCCACCACCTCCCTGGGCCACCCCTCACTCAGT
GCTCCGGCTCTTTCCTCCTCCTCTTCCTCCTCCTCCACTTCATCTCCTGTTTTGGGCGCCCCCTCTTACC
CTGCTTCTACCCCTGGGGCCTCCCCCCACCACCGCCGTGTGCCCCTCAGCCCCCTGAGTTTGCTCGCGGG
CCCAGCCGACGCCAGAAGGTCCCAACAGCAGCTGCCCAAACAGTTTTCGCCAACAATGTCACCCACCTTG
TCTTCCATCACTCAGGGCGTCCCCCTGGATACCAGTAAACTGTCCACTGACCAGCGGTTACCCCCATACC
CATACAGCTCCCCAAGTCTGGTTCTGCCTACCCAGCCCCACACCCCAAAGTCTCTACAGCAGCCAGGGCT
GCCCTCTCAGTCTTGTTCAGTGCAGTCCTCAGGTGGGCAGCCCCCAGGCAGGCAGTCTCATTATGGGACA
CCGTACCCACCTGGGCCCAGTGGGCATGGGCAACAGTCTTACCACCGGCCAATGAGTGACTTCAACCTGG
GGAATCTGGAGCAGTTCAGCATGGAGAGCCCATCAGCCAGCCTGGTGCTGGATCCCCCTGGCTTTTCTGA
AGGGCCTGGATTTTTAGGGGGTGAGGGGCCAATGGGTGGCCCCCAGGATCCCCACACCTTCAACCACCAG
AACTTGACCCACTGTTCCCGCCATGGCTCAGGGCCTAACATCATCCTCACAGGGGACTCCTCTCCAGGTT
TCTCTAAGGAGATTGCAGCAGCCCTGGCCGGAGTGCCTGGCTTTGAGGTGTCAGCAGCTGGATTGGAGCT
AGGGCTTGGGCTAGAAGATGAGCTGCGCATGGAGCCACTGGGCCTGGAAGGGCTAAACATGCTGAGTGAC
CCCTGTGCCCTGCTGCCTGATCCTGCTGTGGAGGAGTCATTCCGCAGTGACCGGCTCCAATGCCCAACTT
TCTTGTACAAAGTGGTTGATATCGGTAAGCCTATCCCTAACCCTCTCCTCGGTCTCGATTCTACGTAGTA
ATGAACTAGTCCGTAACTTGAAAGTATTTCGATTTCTTGGCTTTATATATCTTGTGGAAAGGACGAATCG
TATTCAACCATGAACAGTCCACGCGTTAAGTCGACAATCAACCTCTGGATTACAAAATTTGTGAAAGATT
GACTGGTATTCTTAACTATGTTGCTCCTTTTACGCTATGTGGATACGCTGCTTTAATGCCTTTGTATCAT
GCTATTGCTTCCCGTATGGCTTTCATTTTCTCCTCCTTGTATAAATCCTGGTTGCTGTCTCTTTATGAGG
AGTTGTGGCCCGTTGTCAGGCAACGTGGCGTGGTGTGCACTGTGTTTGCTGACGCAACCCCCACTGGTTG
GGGCATTGCCACCACCTGTCAGCTCCTTTCCGGGACTTTCGCTTTCCCCCTCCCTATTGCCACGGCGGAA
CTCATCGCCGCCTGCCTTGCCCGCTGCTGGACAGGGGCTCGGCTGTTGGGCACTGACAATTCCGTGGTGT
TGTCGGGGAAATCATCGTCCTTTCCTTGGCTGCTCGCCTGTGTTGCCACCTGGATTCTGCGCGGGACGTC
CTTCTGCTACGTCCCTTCGGCCCTCAATCCAGCGGACCTTCCTTCCCGCGGCCTGCTGCCGGCTCTGCGG
CCTCTTCCGCGTCTTCGCCTTCGCCCTCAGACGAGTCGGATCTCCCTTTGGGCCGCCTCCCCGCGTCGAC
TTTAAGACCAATGACTTACAAGGCAGCTGTAGATCTTAGCCACTTTTTAAAAGAAAAGGGGGGACTGGAA
GGGCTAATTCACTCCCAACGAAGACAAGATCTGCTTTTTGCTTGTACTGGGTCTCTCTGGTTAGACCAGA
TCTGAGCCTGGGAGCTCTCTGGCTAACTAGGGAACCCACTGCTTAAGCCTCAATAAAGCTTGCCTTGAGT
GCTTCAAGTAGTGTGTGCCCGTCTGTTGTGTGACTCTGGTAACTAGAGATCCCTCAGACCCTTTTAGTCA
GTGTGGAAAATCTCTAGCAGTACGTATAGTAGTTCATGTCATCTTATTATTCAGTATTTATAACTTGCAA
AGAAATGAATATCAGAGAGTGAGAGGAACTTGTTTATTGCAGCTTATAATGGTTACAAATAAAGCAATAG
CATCACAAATTTCACAAATAAAGCATTTTTTTCACTGCATTCTAGTTGTGGTTTGTCCAAACTCATCAAT
GTATCTTATCATGTCTGGCTCTAGCTATCCCGCCCCTAACTCCGCCCATCCCGCCCCTAACTCCGCCCAG
TTCCGCCCATTCTCCGCCCCATGGCTGACTAATTTTTTTTATTTATGCAGAGGCCGAGGCCGCCTCGGCC
TCTGAGCTATTCCAGAAGTAGTGAGGAGGCTTTTTTGGAGGCCTAGGGACGTACCCAATTCGCCCTATAG
TGAGTCGTATTACGCGCGCTCACTGGCCGTCGTTTTACAACGTCGTGACTGGGAAAACCCTGGCGTTACC
CAACTTAATCGCCTTGCAGCACATCCCCCTTTCGCCAGCTGGCGTAATAGCGAAGAGGCCCGCACCGATC
GCCCTTCCCAACAGTTGCGCAGCCTGAATGGCGAATGGG
[124 nt withheld, positions 7880-8003]
C
[91 nt withheld, positions 8005-8095]
A
[49 nt withheld, positions 8097-8145]
CCTTTGACGTTGGAGTCCACGTTCTTT
[37 nt withheld, positions 8173-8209]
ACCCTATCTCGGTCTATTCTTTTGATTTATAAGGGATTTTGCCGATTTCGGCCTATTGGTTAAAAAATGA
GCTGATTTAACAAAAATTTAACGCGAATTTTAACAAAATATTAACGCTTACAATTTAGGTGGCACTTTTC
GGGGAAATGTGCGCGGAACCCCTATTTGTTTATTTTTCTAAATACATTCAAATATGTATCCGCTCATGAG
ACAATAACCCTGATAAATGCTTCAATAATATTGAAAAAGGAAGAGTATGAGTATTCAACATTTCCGTGTC
GCCCTTATTCCCTTTTTTGCGGCATTTTGCCTTCCTGTTTTTGCTCACCCAGAAACGCTGGTGAAAGTAA
AAGATGCTGAAGATCAGTTGGGTGCACGAGTGGGTTACATCGAACTGGATCTCAACAGCGGTAAGATCCT
TGAGAGTTTTCGCCCCGAAGAACGTTTTCCAATGATGAGCACTTTTAAAGTTCTGCTATGTGGCGCGGTA
TTATCCCGTATTGACGCCGGGCAAGAGCAACTCGGTCGCCGCATACACTATTCTCAGAATGACTTGGTTG
AGTACTCACCAGTCACAGAAAAGCATCTTACGGATGGCATGACAGTAAGAGAATTATGCAGTGCTGCCAT
AACCATGAGTGATAACACTGCGGCCAACTTACTTCTGACAACGATCGGAGGACCGAAGGAGCTAACCGCT
TTTTTGCACAACATGGGGGATCATGTAACTCGCCTTGATCGTTGGGAACCGGAGCTGAATGAAGCCATAC
CAAACGACGAGCGTGACACCACGATGCCTGTAGCAATGGCAACAACGTTGCGCAAACTATTAACTGGCGA
ACTACTTACTCTAGCTTCCCGGCAACAATTAATAGACTGGATGGAGGCGGATAAAGTTGCAGGACCACTT
CTGCGCTCGGCCCTTCCGGCTGGCTGGTTTATTGCTGATAAATCTGGAGCCGGTGAGCGTGGGTCTCGCG
GTATCATTGCAGCACTGGGGCCAGATGGTAAGCCCTCCCGTATCGTAGTTATCTACACGACGGGGAGTCA
GGCAACTATGGATGAACGAAATAGACAGATCGCTGAGATAGGTGCCTCACTGATTAAGCATTGGTAACTG
TCAGACCAAGTTTACTCATATATACTTTAGATTGATTTAAAACTTCATTTTTAATTTAAAAGGATCTAGG
TGAAGATCCTTTTTGATAATCTCATGACCAAAATCCCTTAACGTGAGTTTTCGTTCCACTGAGCGTCAGA
CCCCGTAGAAAAGATCAAAGGATCTTCTTGAGATCCTTTTTTTCTGCGCGTAATCTGCTGCTTGCAAACA
AAAAAACCACCGCTACCAGCGGTGGTTTGTTTGCCGGATCAAGAGCTACCAACTCTTTTTCCGAAGGTAA
CTGGCTTCAGCAGAGCGCAGATACCAAATACTGTTCTTCTAGTGTAGCCGTAGTTAGGCCACCACTTCAA
GAACTCTGTAGCACCGCCTACATACCTCGCTCTGCTAATCCTGTTACCAGTGGCTGCTGCCAGTGGCGAT
AAGTCGTGTCTTACCGGGTTGGACTCAAGACGATAGTTACCGGATAAGGCGCAGCGGTCGGGCTGAACGG
GGGGTTCGTGCACACAGCCCAGCTTGGAGCGAACGACCTACACCGAACTGAGATACCTACAGCGTGAGCT
ATGAGAAAGCGCCACGCTTCCCGAAGGGAGAAAGGCGGACAGGTATCCGGTAAGCGGCAGGGTCGGAACA
GGAGAGCGCACGAGGGAGCTTCCAGGGGGAAACGCCTGGTATCTTTATAGTCCTGTCGGGTTTCGCCACC
TCTGACTTGAGCGTCGATTTTTGTGATGCTCGTCAGGGGGGCGGAGCCTATGGAAAAACGCCAGCAACGC
GGCCTTTTTACGGTTCCTGGCCTTTTGCTGGCCTTTTGCTCACATGTTCTTTCCTGCGTTATCCCCTGAT
TCTGTGGATAACCGTATTACCGCCTTTGAGTGAGCTGATACCGCTCGCCGCAGCCGAACGACCGAGCGCA
GCGAGTCAGTGAGCGAGGAAGCGGAAGAGCGCCCAATACGCAAACCGCCTCTCCCCGCGCGTTGGCCGAT
TCATTAATGCAGCTGGCACGACAGGTTTCCCGACTGGAAAGCGGGCAGTGAGCGCAACGCAATTAATGTG
AGTTAGCTCACTCATTAGGCACCCCAGGCTTTACACTTTATGCTTCCGGCTCGTATGTTGTGTGGAATTG
TGAGCGGATAACAATTTCACACAGGAAACAGCTATGACCATGATTACGCCAAGCGCGCAATTAACCCTCA
CTAAAGGGAACAAAAGCTGGAGCTGCAAGC
