>Addgene plasmid #144887 | TFORF3411 | depositor partial sequence | sequence record 286776 | Insert
ATCGATTGATCAACAAGTTTGTACAAAAAAGTTGGCATGGCGACGTCGGGGGCGAACGGGCCTGGTTCGG
CCACGGCCTCGGCTTCCAATCCGCGCAAATTTAGTGAGAAGATTGCGCTGCAGAAGCAGCGTCAGGCCGA
GGAGACGGCGGCCTTCGAGGAGGTGATGATGGACATCGGCTCCACCCGGTTACAGGCCCAAAAACTGCGA
CTGGCATACACAAGGAGCTCTCATTATGGTGGGTCTCTGCCCAATGTTAACCAGATTGGCTCTGGCCTGG
CCGAGTTCCAGAGCCCCCTCCACTCACCTTTGGATTCATCTCGGAGCACTCGGCACCATGGGCTGGTGGA
ACGGGTGCAGCGAGATCCTCGAAGAATGGTGTCCCCACTTCGCCGATACACCCGCCACATTGACAGCTCT
CCCTATAGTCCTGCCTACTTATCTCCTCCCCCAGAGTCTAGCTGGCGAAGGACGATGGCCTGGGGCAATT
TCCCTGCAGAGAAGGGGCAGTTGTTTCGACTACCATCTGCACTTAACAGGACAAGCTCTGACTCTGCCCT
TCATACAAGTGTGATGAACCCCAGTCCCCAGGATACCTACCCAGGCCCCACACCTCCCAGCATCCTGCCC
AGCCGACGTGGGGGTATTCTGGATGGTGAAATGGACCCCAAAGTACCTGCTATTGAGGAGAACTTGCTAG
ATGACAAGCATTTGCTGAAGCCATGGGATGCTAAGAAGCTATCCTCATCCTCTTCCCGACCTCGGTCCTG
TGAAGTCCCTGGAATTAACATCTTTCCATCTCCTGACCAGCCTGCCAATGTGCCTGTCCTCCCACCTGCC
ATGAACACGGGGGGCTCCCTACCTGACCTCACCAACCTGCACTTTCCCCCACCACTGCCCACCCCCCTGG
ACCCTGAAGAGACAGCCTACCCTAGCCTGAGTGGGGGCAACAGTACCTCCAATTTGACCCACACCATGAC
TCACCTGGGCATCAGCAGGGGCATGGGCCTGGGCCCAGGCTATGATGCACCAGGACTTCATTCACCTCTC
AGCCACCCATCCCTGCAGTCCTCCCTAAGCAATCCCAACCTCCAGGCTTCCCTGAGCAGTCCTCAGCCCC
AGCTTCAGGGCTCCCACAGCCACCCCTCTCTGCCTGCCTCCTCCTTGGCCCGCCATGTACTGCCCACCAC
CTCCCTGGGCCACCCCTCACTCAGTGCTCCGGCTCTTTCCTCCTCCTCTTCCTCCTCCTCCACTTCATCT
CCTGTTTTGGGCGCCCCCTCTTACCCTGCTTCTACCCCTGGGGCCTCCCCCCACCACCGCCGTGTGCCCC
TCAGCCCCCTGAGTTTGCTCGCGGGCCCAGCCGACGCCAGAAGGTCCCAACAGCAGCTGCCCAAACAGTT
TTCGCCAACAATGTCACCCACCTTGTCTTCCATCACTCAGGGCGTCCCCCTGGATACCAGTAAACTGTCC
ACTGACCAGCGGTTACCCCCATACCCATACAGCTCCCCAAGTCTGGTTCTGCCTACCCAGCCCCACACCC
CAAAGTCTCTACAGCAGCCAGGGCTGCCCTCTCAGTCTTGTTCAGTGCAGTCCTCAGGTGGGCAGCCCCC
AGGCAGGCAGTCTCATTATGGGACACCGTACCCACCTGGGCCCAGTGGGCATGGGCAACAGTCTTACCAC
CGGCCAATGAGTGACTTCAACCTGGGGAATCTGGAGCAGTTCAGCATGGAGAGCCCATCAGCCAGCCTGG
TGCTGGATCCCCCTGGCTTTTCTGAAGGGCCTGGATTTTTAGGGGGTGAGGGGCCAATGGGTGGCCCCCA
GGATCCCCACACCTTCAACCACCAGAACTTGACCCACTGTTCCCGCCATGGCTCAGGGCCTAACATCATC
CTCACAGGGGACTCCTCTCCAGGTTTCTCTAAGGAGATTGCAGCAGCCCTGGCCGGAGTGCCTGGCTTTG
AGGTGTCAGCAGCTGGATTGGAGCTAGGGCTTGGGCTAGAAGATGAGCTGCGCATGGAGCCACTGGGCCT
GGAAGGGCTAAACATGCTGAGTGACCCCTGTGCCCTGCTGCCTGATCCTGCTGTGGAGGAGTCATTCCGC
AGTGACCGGCTCCAATGCCCAACTTTCTTGTACAAAGTGGTTGATATCGGTAAGCCTATCCCTAACCCTC
TCCTCGGTCTCGATTCTACGTAGTAATGAACTAGTCCGTAACTTGAAAGTATTTCGATTTCTTGGCTTTA
TATATCTTGTGGAAAGGACGAATCGTATTCAACCATGAACAGTCC
