>Addgene plasmid #144887 | TFORF3411 | depositor partial sequence | sequence record 286777 | Barcode
ATCGTATTCAACCATGAACAGTCC
